Addgene plasmid #102782: pOEM-GED-EGFP
Purpose: Baculovirus rescue vector, VSVGED pseudotype, eGFP
Depositing lab: Elly Tanaka. Depositing organization: Zentrum fuer Regenerative Therapien Dresden (CRTD). Publication: Pseudotyped baculovirus is an effective gene expression tool for studying molecular function during axolotl limb regeneration. Oliveira CR, Lemaitre R, Murawala P, Tazaki A, Drechsel DN, Tanaka EM. Dev Biol. 2018 Jan 15;433(2):262-275. doi: 10.1016/j.ydbio.2017.10.008. Epub 2017 Nov 30. PubMed 29198566.
Backbone
  Vector backbone: pOEM1
  Backbone manufacturer: MPI-CBG PEP facility
  Vector type: Mammalian Expression, Insect Expression ; Baculoviral rescue shuttle vector
Growth in bacteria
  Bacterial resistance: Ampicillin, 100 μg/mL
  Growth temperature: 37°C
  Growth strain: DH5alpha
  Copy number: Unknown
Gene/Insert
  Gene/Insert name: EGFP
  GenBank ID: U55763
  Promoter: CMV
  Cloning method: Restriction Enzyme; 5′ cloning site NotI, EagI, SalI, AccI (unknown if destroyed); 3′ cloning site NheI, BmtI, AgeI (unknown if destroyed)
  Sequencing primers: 5′ ACTGTGTTTGCTGACGCAAC; 3′ CGCAAATGGGCGGTAGGCGTG
Terms and licenses: Academic/Nonprofit Terms; Industry Terms: Not Available to Industry
How to cite: pOEM-GED-EGFP was a gift from Elly Tanaka (Addgene plasmid # 102782 ; http://n2t.net/addgene:102782 ; RRID:Addgene_102782)
