[The description below was written by a language model from this plasmid's Addgene catalogue record and pLannotate feature annotations shown in this document.]
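Description:
pOEM-GED-EGFP is a baculovirus rescue (transfer) shuttle vector built on the pOEM1 backbone, designed to generate recombinant AcMNPV-type baculovirus that is pseudotyped with a truncated VSV glycoprotein and carries a mammalian-style EGFP reporter. It is maintained in E. coli through a high-copy ColE1/pUC-type origin and selected with ampicillin via the β-lactamase gene. Short fragments annotated as RSF ori, lacI, lacZα, M13 ori and a T7 promoter appear to be backbone remnants rather than functional modules.

The payload consists of two divergently oriented cassettes flanked by baculoviral sequences. On one side lie ORF603 and LEF-2, and on the other the polyhedrin 3' UTR region. These correspond to the polyhedrin locus and would provide homology for recombination with baculoviral genomic DNA in insect cells, consistent with the "rescue" designation, although the record does not spell out the rescue mechanism. In the forward direction, the CMV enhancer and promoter drive EGFP, followed by a WPRE to enhance transcript stability and expression and an SV40 polyadenylation signal, so this cassette is active in transduced vertebrate cells rather than in the insect producer cells. In the reverse direction, a polyhedrin promoter and a gp64 promoter fragment drive a GP64 signal sequence fused to a C-terminal fragment of VSV-G (the "GED" portion, including the region recognised as the VSV-G epitope). This is expressed in insect cells so that it is displayed on budded virions and improves entry into non-insect cells.

According to the associated publication, such pseudotyped baculoviruses were used as a gene expression tool in axolotl limb regeneration studies, and this EGFP version serves as a fluorescent reporter of transduction.
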