Features (pLannotate 1.2.2; 23 found; start..end, strand, type, name):
     14..602     +  rep_origin     ori: high-copy-number ColE1/pMB1/pBR322/pUC origin of replication
    680..720     +  rep_origin     RSF ori (fragment): Plasmids containing the RSF 1030 origin of replication can be propagated in E. coli cells that contain additional plasmids with compatible origins.
    757..804     +  CDS            lacI (fragment): lac repressor; lacI; The lac repressor binds to the lac operator to inhibit transcription in E. coli. This inhibition can be relieved by adding lactose or isopropyl-β-D-thiogalactopyranoside (IPTG).
   1064..1436    -  3'UTR          polyhedrin 3' UTR: 3' UTR from the Autographa californica nucleopolyhedrovirus polyhedrin gene (Suzuki et al., 2006)
   1537..1840    +  enhancer       CMV enhancer: human cytomegalovirus immediate early enhancer
   1841..2044    +  promoter       CMV promoter: human cytomegalovirus (CMV) immediate early promoter
   2089..2805    +  CDS            EGFP: EGFP is a basic (constitutively fluorescent) green fluorescent protein published in 1996, derived from Aequorea victoria. It is reported to be a rapidly-maturing weak dimer with moderate acid sensitivity.
   2828..3415    +  misc_feature   WPRE: woodchuck hepatitis virus posttranscriptional regulatory element
   3439..3522    +  CDS            large T antigen (fragment): large T antigen from SV40 (simian virus 40)
   3545..3679    +  polyA_signal   SV40 poly(A) signal: SV40 polyadenylation signal
   3695..3769    -  CDS            P26 (fragment): POXIN_NPVAC - Experimental evidence at protein level: Swiss-Prot protein existence level 1. Nuclease that cleaves host 2',3'-cGAMP. From Autographa californica nuclear polyhedrosis virus (AcMNPV).
   3792..3824    -  CDS            VSV-G tag: epitope tag from vesicular stomatitis virus G protein
   3807..4001    -  CDS            G (fragment): GLYCO_VSNJO - Experimental evidence at protein level: Swiss-Prot protein existence level 1. Attaches the virus to host cellular receptor, inducing clathrin-dependent endocytosis of the virion. In the endosome, the acidic pH induces conformational changes in the glycoprotein trimer, which trigger fusion between virus and endosomal membrane. In neurons, neo-synthesized glycoproteins are sorted to the dendrites, where the virus buds (By similarity). From Vesicular stomatitis New Jersey virus (strain Ogden subtype Concan) (VSNJV). Used to pseudotype many virus-like particles like lentiviral vector
   4020..4079    -  sig_peptide    GP64 signal sequence: signal sequence from the baculovirus envelope glycoprotein GP64; Autographa californica gp64
   4080..4133    -  promoter       gp64 promoter (fragment): Autographa californica gp64; promoter for the baculovirus gp64 glycoprotein gene
   4142..4233    -  promoter       polyhedrin promoter: polh from Autographa californica; promoter for the baculovirus polyhedrin gene
   4319..4924    -  CDS            ORF603: baculovirus ORF603 protein
   4965..5594    -  CDS            LEF-2: LEF2_NPVAC - Experimental evidence at protein level: Swiss-Prot protein existence level 1. Plays an essential role in viral DNA replication. Does not seem to participate in the initiation step but is rather important for the amplification of DNA. Also required for expression from the vp39 and polh promoters. From Autographa californica nuclear polyhedrosis virus (AcMNPV).
   5697..5715    -  promoter       T7 promoter: promoter for bacteriophage T7 RNA polymerase
   5724..5880    +  CDS            lacZα (fragment): LacZα fragment of β-galactosidase; lacZ fragment
   5901..6032    +  rep_origin     M13 ori (fragment): M13 bacteriophage origin of replication; arrow indicates direction of (+) strand synthesis
   6058..6162    +  promoter       AmpR promoter: bla
   6163..7023    +  CDS            AmpR: β-lactamase; bla; confers resistance to ampicillin, carbenicillin, and related antibiotics
>Addgene plasmid #102782 | pOEM-GED-EGFP | addgene full sequence | sequence record 200200 | Addgene NGS Result
TCAAAGGATCTTCTTGAGATCCTTTTTTTCTGCGCGTAATCTGCTGCTTGCAAACAAAAAAACCACCGCT
ACCAGCGGTGGTTTGTTTGCCGGATCAAGAGCTACCAACTCTTTTTCCGAAGGTAACTGGCTTCAGCAGA
GCGCAGATACCAAATACTGTTCTTCTAGTGTAGCCGTAGTTAGGCCACCACTTCAAGAACTCTGTAGCAC
CGCCTACATACCTCGCTCTGCTAATCCTGTTACCAGTGGCTGCTGCCAGTGGCGATAAGTCGTGTCTTAC
CGGGTTGGACTCAAGACGATAGTTACCGGATAAGGCGCAGCGGTCGGGCTGAACGGGGGGTTCGTGCACA
CAGCCCAGCTTGGAGCGAACGACCTACACCGAACTGAGATACCTACAGCGTGAGCTATGAGAAAGCGCCA
CGCTTCCCGAAGGGAGAAAGGCGGACAGGTATCCGGTAAGCGGCAGGGTCGGAACAGGAGAGCGCACGAG
GGAGCTTCCAGGGGGAAACGCCTGGTATCTTTATAGTCCTGTCGGGTTTCGCCACCTCTGACTTGAGCGT
CGATTTTTGTGATGCTCGTCAGGGGGGCGGAGCCTATGGAAAAACGCCAGCAACGCGGCCTTTTTACGGT
TCCTGGCCTTTTGCTGGCCTTTTGCTCATTAGGCACCCCAGGCTTTACCCGAACGACCGAGCGCAGCGAG
TCAGTGAGCGAGGAAGCGGAGAGCGCCCAATACGCAAGGAAACAGCTATGACCATGTTAATGCAGCTGGC
ACGACAGGTTTCCCGACTGGAAAGCGGGCAGTGAGCGGAAGGCCCATGAGGCCCAAAAAGCTCAACTACA
AATTTGATCGCGGACGTGTTAGCCGACACAATTAATAGGCGTCGTGTGGCTATGGCAAAATCGTCTTCGG
AAGCAACTTCTAACGACGAGGGTTGGGACGACGACGATAATCGGCCTAATAAAGCTAACACGCCCGATGT
TAAATATGTCCAAGCGTTATTTAACGTGTTTACGTCGAGTCAATTGTACACTAACGACAGTGATGAAAGA
AATACAAAAGCGCATAATATTTTGAACGACGTCGAACCTTTATTACAAAACAAAACACAAACGAATATCG
ACAAAGCTAGATTGCTGCTACAAGATTTGGCAAGTTTTGTGGCGTTGAGCGAAAATCCATTAGATAGTCC
AGCCATCGGTTCGGAAAAACAACCCTTGTTTGAAACTAATCGAAACCTATTTTACAAATCTATTGAGGAT
TTAATATTTAAATTCAGATATAAAGACGCTGAAAATCATTTGATTTTCGCTCTAACATACCACCCTAAAG
ATTATAAATTTAATGAATTATTAAAATACGTACAACAATTGTCTGTAAATCAACAACGCACAGAATCTAG
CGCTTAATAAATGTACTAATAACAATGTATCGTGTTTTATTAATTAAGATCTGCGGATGCAGGCTCCGCC
ATGCATTAGTTATTAATAGTAATCAATTACGGGGTCATTAGTTCATAGCCCATATATGGAGTTCCGCGTT
ACATAACTTACGGTAAATGGCCCGCCTGGCTGACCGCCCAACGACCCCCGCCCATTGACGTCAATAATGA
CGTATGTTCCCATAGTAACGCCAATAGGGACTTTCCATTGACGTCAATGGGTGGAGTATTTACGGTAAAC
TGCCCACTTGGCAGTACATCAAGTGTATCATATGCCAAGTACGCCCCCTATTGACGTCAATGACGGTAAA
TGGCCCGCCTGGCATTATGCCCAGTACATGACCTTATGGGACTTTCCTACTTGGCAGTACATCTACGTAT
TAGTCATCGCTATTACCATGGTGATGCGGTTTTGGCAGTACATCAATGGGCGTGGATAGCGGTTTGACTC
ACGGGGATTTCCAAGTCTCCACCCCATTGACGTCAATGGGAGTTTGTTTTGGCACCAAAATCAACGGGAC
TTTCCAAAATGTCGTAACAACTCCGCCCCATTGACGCAAATGGGCGGTAGGCGTGTACGGTGGGAGGTCT
ATATAAGCAGAGCTGGTTTAGTGAACCGTCAGATCCGCTAGCGCTACCGGTCGCCACCATGGTGAGCAAG
GGCGAGGAGCTGTTCACCGGGGTGGTGCCCATCCTGGTCGAGCTGGACGGCGACGTAAACGGCCACAAGT
TCAGCGTGTCCGGCGAGGGCGAGGGCGATGCCACCTACGGCAAGCTGACCCTGAAGTTCATCTGCACCAC
CGGCAAGCTGCCCGTGCCCTGGCCCACCCTCGTGACCACCCTGACCTACGGCGTGCAGTGCTTCAGCCGC
TACCCCGACCACATGAAGCAGCACGACTTCTTCAAGTCCGCCATGCCCGAAGGCTACGTCCAGGAGCGCA
CCATCTTCTTCAAGGACGACGGCAACTACAAGACCCGCGCCGAGGTGAAGTTCGAGGGCGACACCCTGGT
GAACCGCATCGAGCTGAAGGGCATCGACTTCAAGGAGGACGGCAACATCCTGGGGCACAAGCTGGAGTAC
AACTACAACAGCCACAACGTCTATATCATGGCCGACAAGCAGAAGAACGGCATCAAGGTGAACTTCAAGA
TCCGCCACAACATCGAGGACGGCAGCGTGCAGCTCGCCGACCACTACCAGCAGAACACCCCCATCGGCGA
CGGCCCCGTGCTGCTGCCCGACAACCACTACCTGAGCACCCAGTCCGCCCTGAGCAAAGACCCCAACGAG
AAGCGCGATCACATGGTCCTGCTGGAGTTCGTGACCGCCGCCGGGATCACTCTCGGCATGGACGAGCTGT
ACAAGTGCGGCCGCTAGACGCGTCGACAATCAACCTCTGGATTACAAAATTTGTGAAAGATTGACTGGTA
TTCTTAACTATGTTGCTCCTTTTACGCTATGTGGATACGCTGCTTTAATGCCTTTGTATCATGCTATTGC
TTCCCGTATGGCTTTCATTTTCTCCTCCTTGTATAAATCCTGGTTGCTGTCTCTTTATGAGGAGTTGTGG
CCCGTTGTCAGGCAACGTGGCGTGGTGTGCACTGTGTTTGCTGACGCAACCCCCACTGGTTGGGGCATTG
CCACCACCTGTCAGCTCCTTTCCGGGACTTTCGCTTTCCCCCTCCCTATTGCCACGGCGGAACTCATCGC
CGCCTGCCTTGCCCGCTGCTGGACAGGGGCTCGGCTGTTGGGCACTGACAATTCCGTGGTGTTGTCGGGG
AAGCTGACGTCCTTTCCATGGCTGCTCGCCTGTGTTGCCACCTGGATTCTGCGCGGGACGTCCTTCTGCT
ACGTCCCTTCGGCCCTCAATCCAGCGGACCTTCCTTCCCGCGGCCTGCTGCCGGCTCTGCGGCCTCTTCC
GCGTCTTCGCCTTCGCCCTCAGACGAGTCGGATCTCCCTTTGGGCCGCCTCCCCGAAGCTTGTCGAGAAG
TACTAGAGGATCATAATCAGCCATACCACATTTGTAGAGGTTTTACTTGCTTTAAAAAACCTCCCACACC
TCCCCCTGAACCTGAAACATAAAATGAATGCAATTGTTGTTGTTAACTTGTTTATTGCAGCTTATAATGG
TTACAAATAAAGCAATAGCATCACAAATTTCACAAATAAAGCATTTTTTTCACTGCATTCTAGTTGTGGT
TTGTCCAAACTCATCAATGTATCTTATCATGTCTGGATCTGATCACTGGCGCGCCGTGATGCGTATTTCT
GAATCTTTGTAAAATAGCACACAAGACTCCAACGCGTTTGGCGTTTTATTTTCTTGCTCGACTCTAGTTT
ATTAGGCCTTACTTTCCAAGTCGGTTCATCTCTATGTCTGTATAAATCTGTCTTTTCTTGGTGTGCTTTA
ATTTAATGCAAAGATGGATACCAACTCGGAGAACCAAGAATAGTCCAATGATTAACCCTATGATAAAGAA
AAAAGAGGCAATAGAGCTTTTCCAACTACTGAACCAACCTTCTACAAGCTCGATTGGATTTTTGGATAGC
CCAGTATCACCCCGGGGTACCTGCAGATCCGCAAAGGCAGAATGCGCCGCCGCCGCCAAAAGCACATATA
AAACAATAGCGCTTACCATCTTGCTTGTGTGTTCCTTATTGAAGCCTTGGTGTGACTGATTTACTAGTAG
CATAGATCCGTATTTATAGGTTTTTTTATTACAAAACTGTTACGAAAACAGTAAAATACTTATTTATTTG
CGAGATGGTTATCATTTTAATTATCTCCATGATCCAGCCAACCACTAGAACTATAGCTAGAGTCCTGGGC
GAACAAAATGGTGGCAGCTTGTGATATTAGTTTGTGCGTCTCATTACAATGGCTGTTATTTTTAACAACA
AACAACTGCTCGCAGACAATAGTATAGAAAAGGGAGGTGAACTGTTTTTGTTTAACGGTTCGTACAACAT
TTTGGAAAGTTATGTTAATCCGGTGCTGCTAAAAAATGGTGTAATTGAACTAGAAGAAGCTGCGTACTAT
GCCGGCAACATATTGTACAAAACCGACGATCCCAAATTCATTGATTATATAAATTTAATAATTAAAGCAA
CACACTCCGAAGAACTACCAGAAAATAGCACTGTTGTAAATTACAGAAAAACTATGCGCAGCGGTACTAT
ACACCCCATTAAAAAAGACATATATATTTATGACAACAAAAAATTTACTCTATACGATAGATACATATAT
GGATACGATAATAACTATGTTAATTTTTATGAGGAGAAAAATGAAAAAGAGAAGGAATACGAAGAAGAAG
ACGACAAGGCGTCTAGTTTATGTGAAAATAAAATTATATTGTCGCAAATTAACTGTGAATCATTTGAAAA
TGATTTTAAATATTACCTCAGCGATTATAACTACGCGTTTTCAATTATAGATAATACTACAAATGTTCTT
GTTGCGTTTGGTTTGTATCGTTAATAAAAAACAAATTTAGCATTTATAATTGTTTTATTATTCAATAATT
ACAAATAGGATTGAGACCCTTGCAGTTGCCAGCAAACGGACAGAGCTTGTCCACAGTTTTCATTTTTTGG
CAGTTTGGTGGTTTATACACATCTTGGGATTTGATTAAAAGATGCATGACTTCACCCACACACTTGGAGT
CGTGGTTGTAGAAATGCGTCAGAGCCTTGATTAAACATCGGTTTTCACACTTGGCACACGAAACCACGTT
TGCAATGTAACAGTTTAGTATAAACCTCTTCCTGTACATACCGCCGCGCGGTACATTGTTTTCTTTCAAA
TCGTTCAATATTTTTTTTATACACGGAGGCATATTAATCTTGTTGTTCAGCATGTCCACGACATTTTTCT
TTCCTTCTACGCATTCTTTCATACAAATGTTTCTCTTGCTGCGTTTTTTAAAATTGGAATTTTTAATTTC
ATTAATAGTGGGCGGAGCCGTTAACAGCATGTACAATCGCAGTCCGGAAATTTTGACCAAAACCCCGCCA
TTGTAGAATACCGTGTATGGAGTTAGGGTCAATTTATCAATAAAATCATCGGGATCAATTAAATATGTAG
CTTTCTTGTCTAAACATGACGCTCTAATGAGCGGACTCCACACGTTATACGATGCATTCGCCATACTTCG
CGGCTTCTCGCACCAGCGGTCCTGATTCGACTAACGGTCGATTGGATGGCTTAATAGTTTTAACGTCACG
GCCTTGACGGCCTTCCGCCAATTCGCCCTATAGTGAGTCGTATTACGTCGCGCTCACTGGCCGTCGTTTT
ACAACGTCGTGACTGGGAAAACCCTGGCGTTACCCAACTTAATCGCCTTGCAGCACATCCCCCTTTCGCC
AGCTGGCGTAATAGCGAAGAGGCCCGCACCGAAACGCCCTTCCCAACAGTTGCGCAGCCTGAATGGCGAA
TGGGAGCGCCCTGTAGCGGCCACTCAACCCTATCTCGGTCTATTCTTTTGATTTATAAGGGATTTTGCCG
ATTTCGGCCTATTGGTTAAAAAATGAGCTGATTTAACAAAAATTTAACGCGAATTTTAACAAAATATTAA
CGCTTACAATTTAGGTGGCACTTTTCGGGGAAATGTGCGCGGAACCCCTATTTGTTTATTTTTCTAAATA
CATTCAAATATGTATCCGCTCATGAGACAATAACCCTGATAAATGCTTCAATAATATTGAAAAAGGAAGA
GTATGAGTATTCAACATTTCCGTGTCGCCCTTATTCCCTTTTTTGCGGCATTTTGCCTTCCTGTTTTTGC
TCACCCAGAAACGCTGGTGAAAGTAAAAGATGCTGAAGATCAGTTGGGTGCACGAGTGGGTTACATCGAA
CTGGATCTCAACAGCGGTAAGATCCTTGAGAGTTTTCGCCCCGAAGAACGTTTTCCAATGATGAGCACTT
TTAAAGTTCTGCTATGTGGCGCGGTATTATCCCGTATTGACGCCGGGCAAGAGCAACTCGGTCGCCGCAT
ACACTATTCTCAGAATGACTTGGTTGAGTACTCACCAGTCACAGAAAAGCATCTTACGGATGGCATGACA
GTAAGAGAATTATGCAGTGCTGCCATAACCATGAGTGATAACACTGCGGCCAACTTACTTCTGACAACGA
TCGGAGGACCGAAGGAGCTAACCGCTTTTTTGCACAACATGGGGGATCATGTAACTCGCCTTGATCGTTG
GGAACCGGAGCTGAATGAAGCCATACCAAACGACGAGCGTGACACCACGATGCCTGTAGCAATGGCAACA
ACGTTGCGCAAACTATTAACTGGCGAACTACTTACTCTAGCTTCCCGGCAACAATTAATAGACTGGATGG
AGGCGGATAAAGTTGCAGGACCACTTCTGCGCTCGGCCCTTCCGGCTGGCTGGTTTATTGCTGATAAATC
TGGAGCCGGTGAGCGTGGTTCTCGCGGTATCATTGCAGCACTGGGGCCAGATGGTAAGCCCTCCCGTATC
GTAGTTATCTACACGACGGGGAGTCAGGCAACTATGGATGAACGAAATAGACAGATCGCTGAGATAGGTG
CCTCACTGATTAAGCATTGGTAACTGTCAGACCAAGTTTACTCATATATACTTTAGATTGATTTAAAACT
TCATTTTTAATTTAAAAGGATCTAGGTGAAGATCCTTTTTGATAATCTCATGACCAAAATCCCTTAACGT
GAGTTTTCGTTCCACTGAGCGTCAGACCCCGTAGAAAAGA
